Addgene plasmid #180064: pDON223 Spike A570D
Purpose: Sars-CoV-2 protein mutation
Depositing lab: Markku Varjosalo. Depositing organization: University of Helsinki, Institute of Biotechnology. Publication: SARS-CoV-2-host proteome interactions for antiviral drug discovery. Liu X, Huuskonen S, Laitinen T, Redchuk T, Bogacheva M, Salokas K, Pohner I, Ohman T, Tonduru AK, Hassinen A, Gawriyski L, Keskitalo S, Vartiainen MK, Pietiainen V, Poso A, Varjosalo M. Mol Syst Biol. 2021 Nov;17(11):e10396. doi: 10.15252/msb.202110396. PubMed 34709727.
Backbone
  Vector backbone: pDON223
  Vector type: Mammalian Expression
Growth in bacteria
  Bacterial resistance: Spectinomycin, 50 μg/mL
  Growth temperature: 37°C
  Growth strain: DH5alpha
  Copy number: High Copy
Gene/Insert
  Gene/Insert name: SARS-CoV-2 Spike A570D
  Species: SARS-CoV-2
  Mutation: Spike A570D
  Entrez Gene: S (a.k.a. GU280_gp02, spike glycoprotein)
  Tag / fusion protein: MAC-tag (C terminal on insert)
  Cloning method: Gateway Cloning
Terms and licenses: Academic/Nonprofit Terms; Industry Terms
How to cite: pDON223 Spike A570D was a gift from Markku Varjosalo (Addgene plasmid # 180064 ; http://n2t.net/addgene:180064 ; RRID:Addgene_180064)
