[The description below was written by a language model from this plasmid's Addgene catalogue record and pLannotate feature annotations shown in this document.]
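Description:
pDON223 Spike A570D is a Gateway entry clone carrying the SARS-CoV-2 spike glycoprotein (S) coding sequence with the A570D point substitution. The catalogue lists the vector type as mammalian expression, but the annotated 6.6 kb sequence has the architecture of a pDONR223-type entry vector. The spike open reading frame of roughly 3.8 kb is flanked by attL recombination sites (annotated as attL3 and attL2), and no mammalian promoter, polyadenylation signal or eukaryotic selection marker is detected. The only promoter near the insert is a T7 promoter lying outside the attL2 site. rrnB T1 and T2 terminators sit upstream of the cassette, where they insulate the insert from read-through transcription in bacteria.

The plasmid is propagated in E. coli through a high-copy ColE1/pUC-type origin. Selection is with spectinomycin, conferred by the aadA (SmR) aminoglycoside adenylyltransferase gene, which lies downstream of a class 1 integron Pc promoter fragment. Short lacZα, lacI and gentamicin-resistance fragments are backbone remnants with no evident function.

The record lists a C-terminal MAC-tag on the insert, but no tag is annotated in the sequence, and the spike CDS ends essentially at the attL2 site. The tag is therefore probably supplied by the destination vector after an LR Clonase reaction, although the record does not state this explicitly. The stated purpose is simply a SARS-CoV-2 protein mutation. The associated work concerns SARS-CoV-2–host proteome interactions, so the clone most likely serves as a source for moving the A570D spike variant into tagged expression vectors for interaction studies in mammalian cells.
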