Features (pLannotate 1.2.2; 12 found; start..end, strand, type, name):
    137..164     -  terminator     rrnB T2 terminator: transcription terminator T2 from the E. coli rrnB gene
    296..339     +  terminator     rrnB T1 terminator: Escherichia coli rrnB; transcription terminator T1 from the E. coli rrnB gene
    386..422     -  CDS            lacZα (fragment): LacZα fragment of β-galactosidase; lacZ fragment
    439..534     +  protein_bind   attL3: mutant version of attL; recombination site for the Gateway® LR reaction LR Clonase™
    537..4355    +  CDS            S: SPIKE_SARS2 - Experimental evidence at protein level: Swiss-Prot protein existence level 1. [Spike glycoprotein]: May down-regulate host tetherin (BST2) by lysosomal degradation, thereby counteracting its antiviral activity. From Severe acute respiratory syndrome coronavirus 2 (2019-nCoV) (SARS-CoV-2).
   4357..4456    -  protein_bind   attL2: mutant version of attL; recombination site for the Gateway® LR reaction LR Clonase™
   4474..4492    -  promoter       T7 promoter: promoter for bacteriophage T7 RNA polymerase
   4682..4705    +  promoter       Pc promoter (fragment): intI1 (promoter lies within the coding sequence); class 1 integron promoter
   4881..4937    +  CDS            GmR (fragment): gentamycin acetyltransferase; aacC1; confers resistance to gentamycin
   4944..5735    +  CDS            SmR: aminoglycoside adenylyltransferase (Murphy, 1985); aadA; confers resistance to spectinomycin and streptomycin
   5828..6416    +  rep_origin     ori: high-copy-number ColE1/pMB1/pBR322/pUC origin of replication
   6599..82      +  CDS            lacI (fragment) (across the origin): lac repressor; lacI; The lac repressor binds to the lac operator to inhibit transcription in E. coli. This inhibition can be relieved by adding lactose or isopropyl-β-D-thiogalactopyranoside (IPTG).
>Addgene plasmid #180064 | pDON223 Spike A570D | addgene full sequence | sequence record 352111 | Addgene NGS Result
GCAAACCGCCTCTCCCCGCGCGTTGGCCGATTCATTAATGCAGCTGGCACGACAGGTTTCCCGACTGGAA
AGCGGGCAGTGAGCGCAACGCAATTAATACGCGTACCGCTAGCCAGGAAGAGTTTGTAGAAACGCAAAAA
GGCCATCCGTCAGGATGGCCTTCTGCTTAGTTTGATGCCTGGCAGTTTATGGCGGGCGTCCTGCCCGCCA
CCCTCCGGGCCGTTGCTTCACAACGTTCAAATCCGCTCCCGGCGGATTTGTCCTACTCAGGAGAGCGTTC
ACCGACAAACAACAGATAAAACGAAAGGCCCAGTCTTCCGACTGAGCCTTTCGTTTTATTTGATGCCTGG
CAGTTCCCTACTCTCGCGTTAACGCTAGCATGGATGTTTTCCCAGTCACGACGTTGTAAAACGACGGCCA
GTCTTAAGCTCGGGCCCCAAATAATGATTTTATTTTGACTGATAGTGACCTGTTCGTTGCAACAAATTGA
TGAGCAATGCTTTTTTATAATGCCAACTTTGTACAAAAAAGTTGGCATGTTCGTGTTCCTGGTGCTGCTG
CCACTGGTGAGCTCCCAGTGCGTGAACCTGACCACCAGAACCCAGCTGCCACCTGCCTACACCAACTCCT
TCACCAGGGGCGTGTACTACCCAGACAAGGTGTTCAGATCCAGCGTGCTGCACTCTACCCAGGACCTGTT
CCTGCCATTCTTCTCTAACGTGACCTGGTTCCACGCCATCCACGTGTCTGGAACCAACGGCACCAAGAGA
TTCGACAACCCAGTGCTGCCATTCAACGACGGCGTGTACTTCGCTTCTACCGAGAAGTCTAACATCATCA
GGGGTTGGATCTTCGGAACCACCCTGGACTCTAAGACCCAGTCTCTGCTGATCGTGAACAACGCTACCAA
CGTGGTGATCAAGGTGTGCGAGTTCCAGTTCTGCAACGACCCATTCCTGGGAGTGTACTACCACAAGAAC
AACAAGTCTTGGATGGAAAGCGAGTTCAGGGTGTACAGCTCTGCTAACAACTGCACCTTCGAGTACGTGT
CTCAGCCTTTCCTGATGGACCTGGAAGGAAAGCAGGGAAACTTCAAGAACCTGAGAGAGTTCGTGTTCAA
GAACATCGACGGTTACTTCAAGATATACAGCAAGCACACCCCAATCAACCTGGTGAGGGACCTGCCACAG
GGTTTCTCTGCTCTGGAGCCCCTGGTGGACCTGCCAATCGGCATCAACATCACCAGGTTCCAGACCCTGC
TGGCTCTGCACAGGTCTTACCTGACCCCAGGCGACAGCAGCTCTGGATGGACCGCCGGCGCCGCTGCTTA
CTACGTGGGATACCTGCAGCCAAGGACCTTCCTGCTGAAGTACAACGAAAACGGCACCATCACCGACGCC
GTGGACTGCGCTCTGGACCCACTGTCTGAGACCAAGTGCACCCTGAAGTCTTTCACCGTGGAAAAGGGAA
TCTACCAGACCAGCAACTTCCGCGTGCAGCCCACCGAGTCTATCGTGAGATTCCCAAACATCACCAACCT
GTGCCCATTCGGAGAAGTGTTCAACGCTACCAGGTTCGCCAGCGTGTACGCTTGGAACAGGAAGAGAATC
AGCAACTGCGTGGCCGACTACTCTGTGCTGTACAACTCTGCCTCCTTCTCCACCTTCAAGTGCTACGGCG
TGTCCCCAACCAAGCTGAACGACCTGTGCTTCACCAACGTGTACGCTGACTCCTTCGTGATCAGAGGAGA
CGAAGTGAGACAGATCGCTCCCGGTCAGACCGGAAAGATCGCCGACTACAACTACAAGCTGCCAGACGAC
TTCACCGGTTGCGTGATCGCTTGGAACTCTAACAACCTGGACTCTAAGGTGGGAGGCAACTACAACTACC
TGTACAGGCTGTTCCGCAAGAGCAACCTGAAGCCTTTCGAAAGGGACATCAGCACCGAAATCTACCAGGC
TGGATCTACCCCATGCAACGGAGTGGAAGGATTCAACTGCTACTTCCCTCTGCAGTCTTACGGATTCCAG
CCAACCAACGGAGTGGGATACCAGCCATACAGAGTGGTGGTGCTGTCTTTCGAGCTGCTGCACGCTCCTG
CTACCGTGTGCGGACCAAAGAAGTCTACCAACCTGGTGAAGAACAAGTGCGTGAACTTCAACTTCAACGG
ACTGACCGGAACCGGAGTGCTGACCGAATCCAACAAGAAGTTCCTGCCTTTCCAGCAGTTCGGTAGAGAC
ATCGACGACACCACCGACGCTGTGAGAGACCCACAGACCCTGGAAATCCTGGACATCACCCCCTGCTCTT
TCGGAGGAGTGAGCGTGATCACCCCAGGAACCAACACCTCCAACCAGGTGGCCGTGCTGTACCAGGACGT
GAACTGCACCGAAGTGCCAGTGGCCATCCACGCTGACCAGCTGACCCCAACCTGGAGAGTGTACAGCACC
GGATCTAACGTGTTCCAGACCCGTGCCGGCTGCCTGATCGGAGCCGAGCACGTGAACAACTCCTACGAAT
GCGACATCCCAATCGGAGCTGGCATCTGCGCTTCTTACCAGACCCAGACCAACAGCCCAAGAAGGGCCAG
ATCCGTGGCCTCTCAGAGCATCATCGCCTACACCATGAGCCTGGGCGCTGAAAACAGCGTGGCTTACAGC
AACAACTCTATCGCCATCCCAACCAACTTCACCATCTCTGTGACCACCGAAATCCTGCCAGTGAGCATGA
CCAAGACCAGCGTGGACTGCACCATGTACATCTGCGGAGACTCTACCGAATGCTCTAACCTGCTGCTGCA
GTACGGCAGCTTCTGCACCCAGCTGAACCGCGCTCTGACCGGAATCGCTGTGGAGCAGGACAAGAACACC
CAGGAAGTGTTCGCTCAGGTGAAGCAGATATACAAGACCCCACCTATCAAGGACTTCGGAGGATTCAACT
TCTCTCAGATCCTGCCCGACCCATCTAAGCCCTCTAAGAGGTCTTTCATCGAAGACCTGCTGTTCAACAA
GGTGACCCTGGCCGACGCCGGTTTCATCAAGCAGTACGGTGACTGCCTGGGAGACATCGCCGCTAGAGAC
CTGATCTGCGCCCAGAAGTTCAACGGTCTGACCGTGCTGCCACCACTGCTGACCGACGAGATGATCGCCC
AGTACACCTCTGCCCTGCTGGCTGGAACCATCACCTCTGGTTGGACCTTCGGAGCTGGCGCCGCCCTGCA
GATCCCATTCGCTATGCAGATGGCCTACCGTTTCAACGGTATCGGAGTGACCCAGAACGTGCTGTACGAA
AACCAGAAGCTGATCGCTAACCAGTTCAACTCTGCTATCGGAAAGATCCAGGACTCCCTGTCCTCTACCG
CTTCTGCCCTGGGAAAGCTGCAGGACGTGGTGAACCAGAACGCCCAGGCCCTGAACACCCTGGTGAAGCA
GCTGTCTTCTAACTTCGGAGCCATCTCCTCTGTGCTGAACGACATCCTGTCTAGGCTGGACAAGGTGGAA
GCCGAGGTGCAGATCGACAGACTGATCACCGGAAGACTGCAGTCTCTGCAGACCTACGTGACCCAGCAGC
TGATCAGGGCCGCTGAAATCAGAGCTTCTGCCAACCTGGCTGCCACCAAGATGTCCGAATGCGTGCTGGG
CCAGTCTAAGAGGGTGGACTTCTGCGGAAAGGGATACCACCTGATGTCCTTCCCACAGTCTGCTCCACAC
GGAGTGGTGTTCCTGCACGTGACCTACGTGCCCGCCCAGGAAAAGAACTTCACCACCGCCCCAGCTATCT
GCCACGACGGAAAGGCTCACTTCCCCAGGGAGGGAGTGTTCGTGTCTAACGGAACCCACTGGTTCGTGAC
CCAGAGGAACTTCTACGAGCCACAGATCATCACCACCGACAACACCTTCGTGTCTGGAAACTGCGACGTG
GTGATCGGAATCGTGAACAACACCGTGTACGACCCACTGCAGCCAGAACTGGACTCTTTCAAGGAGGAAC
TGGACAAGTACTTCAAGAACCACACCTCTCCAGACGTGGACCTGGGAGACATCTCCGGAATCAACGCCTC
TGTGGTGAACATCCAGAAGGAAATCGACAGACTGAACGAGGTGGCCAAGAACCTGAACGAATCTCTGATC
GACCTGCAGGAACTGGGAAAGTACGAGCAGTACATCAAGTGGCCCTGGTACATCTGGCTGGGTTTCATCG
CTGGTCTGATCGCTATCGTGATGGTGACCATCATGCTGTGCTGCATGACCTCTTGCTGCTCTTGCCTGAA
GGGATGCTGCTCTTGCGGATCTTGCTGCAAGTTCGACGAGGACGACTCCGAGCCTGTGCTGAAGGGTGTG
AAGCTGCACTACACCTACCCAACTTTCTTGTACAAAGTTGGCATTATAAGAAAGCATTGCTTATCAATTT
GTTGCAACGAACAGGTCACTATCAGTCAAAATAAAATCATTATTTGCCATCCAGCTGATATCCCCTATAG
TGAGTCGTATTACATGGTCATAGCTGTTTCCTGGCAGCTCTGGCCCGTGTCTCAAAATCTCTGATGTTAC
ATTGCACAAGATAAAAATATATCATCATGCCTCCTCTAGACCAGCCAGGACAGAAATGCCTCGACTTCGC
TGCTACCCAAGGTTGCCGGGTGACGCACACCGTGGAAACGGATGAAGGCACGAACCCAGTGGACATAAGC
CTGTTCGGTTCGTAAGCTGTAATGCAAGTAGCGTATGCGCTCACGCAACTGGTCCAGAACCTTGACCGAA
CGCAGCGGTGGTAACGGCGCAGTGGCGGTTTTCATGGCTTGTTATGACTGTTTTTTTGGGGTACAGTCTA
TGCCTCGGGCATCCAAGCAGCAAGCGCGTTACGCCGTGGGTCGATGTTTGATGTTATGGAGCAGCAACGA
TGTTACGCAGCAGGGCAGTCGCCCTAAAACAAAGTTAAACATTATGAGGGAAGCGGTGATCGCCGAAGTA
TCGACTCAACTATCAGAGGTAGTTGGCGTCATCGAGCGCCATCTCGAACCGACGTTGCTGGCCGTACATT
TGTACGGCTCCGCAGTGGATGGCGGCCTGAAGCCACACAGTGATATTGATTTGCTGGTTACGGTGACCGT
AAGGCTTGATGAAACAACGCGGCGAGCTTTGATCAACGACCTTTTGGAAACTTCGGCTTCCCCTGGAGAG
AGCGAGATTCTCCGCGCTGTAGAAGTCACCATTGTTGTGCACGACGACATCATTCCGTGGCGTTATCCAG
CTAAGCGCGAACTGCAATTTGGAGAATGGCAGCGCAATGACATTCTTGCAGGTATCTTCGAGCCAGCCAC
GATCGACATTGATCTGGCTATCTTGCTGACAAAAGCAAGAGAACATAGCGTTGCCTTGGTAGGTCCAGCG
GCGGAGGAACTCTTTGATCCGGTTCCTGAACAGGATCTATTTGAGGCGCTAAATGAAACCTTAACGCTAT
GGAACTCGCCGCCCGACTGGGCTGGCGATGAGCGAAATGTAGTGCTTACGTTGTCCCGCATTTGGTACAG
CGCAGTAACCGGCAAAATCGCGCCGAAGGATGTCGCTGCCGACTGGGCAATGGAGCGCCTGCCGGCCCAG
TATCAGCCCGTCATACTTGAAGCTAGACAGGCTTATCTTGGACAAGAAGAAGATCGCTTGGCCTCGCGCG
CAGATCAGTTGGAAGAATTTGTCCACTACGTGAAAGGCGAGATCACCAAGGTAGTCGGCAAATAACCCTC
GAGCCACCCATGACCAAAATCCCTTAACGTGAGTTACGCGTCGTTCCACTGAGCGTCAGACCCCGTAGAA
AAGATCAAAGGATCTTCTTGAGATCCTTTTTTTCTGCGCGTAATCTGCTGCTTGCAAACAAAAAAACCAC
CGCTACCAGCGGTGGTTTGTTTGCCGGATCAAGAGCTACCAACTCTTTTTCCGAAGGTAACTGGCTTCAG
CAGAGCGCAGATACCAAATACTGTTCTTCTAGTGTAGCCGTAGTTAGGCCACCACTTCAAGAACTCTGTA
GCACCGCCTACATACCTCGCTCTGCTAATCCTGTTACCAGTGGCTGCTGCCAGTGGCGATAAGTCGTGTC
TTACCGGGTTGGACTCAAGACGATAGTTACCGGATAAGGCGCAGCGGTCGGGCTGAACGGGGGGTTCGTG
CACACAGCCCAGCTTGGAGCGAACGACCTACACCGAACTGAGATACCTACAGCGTGAGCTATGAGAAAGC
GCCACGCTTCCCGAAGGGAGAAAGGCGGACAGGTATCCGGTAAGCGGCAGGGTCGGAACAGGAGAGCGCA
CGAGGGAGCTTCCAGGGGGAAACGCCTGGTATCTTTATAGTCCTGTCGGGTTTCGCCACCTCTGACTTGA
GCGTCGATTTTTGTGATGCTCGTCAGGGGGGCGGAGCCTATGGAAAAACGCCAGCAACGCGGCCTTTTTA
CGGTTCCTGGCCTTTTGCTGGCCTTTTGCTCACATGTTCTTTCCTGCGTTATCCCCTGATTCTGTGGATA
ACCGTATTACCGCCTTTGAGTGAGCTGATACCGCTCGCCGCAGCCGAACGACCGAGCGCAGCGAGTCAGT
GAGCGAGGAAGCGGAAGAGCGCCCAATAC
